Addgene plasmid #16501: Vg4-Luc
Depositing lab: Bert Vogelstein. Depositing organization: Johns Hopkins University and School of Medicine. Publication: Human Smad3 and Smad4 are sequence-specific transcription activators. Zawel L, Dai JL, Buckhaults P, Zhou S, Kinzler KW, Vogelstein B, Kern SE. Mol Cell. 1998 Mar . 1(4):611-7. 10.1016/S1097-2765(00)80061-1 PubMed 9660945.
Backbone
  Vector backbone: pGL3
  Backbone manufacturer: Promega
  Backbone size w/o insert (bp): 5010
  Vector type: Mammalian Expression, Luciferase
Growth in bacteria
  Bacterial resistance: Ampicillin, 100 μg/mL
  Growth temperature: 37°C
  Growth strain: DH5alpha
  Copy number: Unknown
Gene/Insert
  Gene/Insert name: Mad-binding element from Vg
  Tag / fusion protein: luciferase (C terminal on backbone)
  Cloning method: Restriction Enzyme; 5′ cloning site KpnI (unknown if destroyed); 3′ cloning site KpnI (unknown if destroyed)
  Sequencing primers: 5′ n/a; 3′ LucNrev
Terms and licenses: Academic/Nonprofit Terms; Industry Terms: Not Available to Industry
Depositor comments: Four copies of the Mad-binding element from Vg (GCTTGGACTGCCGTCGCGATTC) are cloned into pGL3.
How to cite: Vg4-Luc was a gift from Bert Vogelstein (Addgene plasmid # 16501 ; http://n2t.net/addgene:16501 ; RRID:Addgene_16501)
