[The description below was written by a language model from this plasmid's Addgene catalogue record.]
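Description:
Vg4-Luc is a luciferase reporter plasmid built on the Promega pGL3 backbone (about 5 kb without insert) and classed as a mammalian expression/luciferase vector. It is propagated in E. coli under ampicillin selection; the record lists copy number as unknown and gives no feature table, so the origin of replication and other backbone elements are not itemised here.

The payload is a short regulatory insert, not a coding sequence: four tandem copies of the Mad-binding element from Vg, cloned into the KpnI site of pGL3 upstream of the luciferase gene carried by the backbone. The record describes luciferase as a C-terminal "fusion" on the backbone, but this simply reflects the reporter lying downstream of the inserted element. Because both cloning ends are KpnI, orientation is not fixed by the cloning strategy, and the record does not say whether the sites were preserved. It also does not specify which pGL3 variant was used, so the identity of any minimal or basal promoter between the binding sites and luciferase is not stated.

In this arrangement, luciferase output reports transcriptional activation through the multimerised Mad-binding sites: proteins that recognise the element and recruit the transcription machinery raise reporter activity in transfected cells. The associated publication concerns human Smad3 and Smad4 as sequence-specific transcription activators, which suggests the construct was used in testing whether Smad-family proteins can act through a Mad-type binding element, probably alongside reporters carrying other candidate sites. Distribution is limited to academic and nonprofit users.
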