>Addgene plasmid #16501 | Vg4-Luc | addgene partial sequence | sequence record 23128 | 16501 with LucN rev
GCTTTTTTGCAAAAGCCTAGGCCTCCAAAAAAGCCTCCTCACTACTTCTGGAATAGCTCAGAGGCCGAGG
CGGCCTCGGCCTCTGCATAAATAAAAAAAATTAGTCAGCGATGGGGCGGAGAATGGGCGGAACTGGGCGG
AGTTAGGGGCGGGATGGGCGGAGTTAGGGGCGGGACTATGGTTGCTGACTAATTGAGATGCAGATCGCAG
ATCTCGAGCCCGGGCTAGCACGCGTAAGAGCTCGGTACGCTTGGCTGCCGTCGCGATTCGTACGCTTGGC
TGCCGTCGCGATTCGTACGCTTGGCTGCCGTCGCGATTCGTACGCTTGGCTGCCGTCGCGATTCGTACCT
ATCGATAGAGAAATGTTCTGGCACCTGCACTTGCACTGGGGACAGCCTATTTTGCTAGTTTGTTTTGTTT
CGTTTTGTTTTGATGGAGAGCGTATGTTAGTACTATCGATTCACACAAAAAACCAACACACAGATGTAAT
GAAAATAAAGATATTTTATTGCGGCCGCTCCAAGTACCTCCCGTACCTTAATATTACTTACTTATCATGG
TAGCTTGGGCTGGCGTA
